Addgene plasmid #201966: TRAPa(R150A)-3xFLAG-pCDNA
Purpose: Mammalian expression of mutated Translocon-associated protein subunit alpha
Depositing lab: Ville Paavilainen. Depositing organization: University of Helsinki, Institute of Biotechnology. Publication: Molecular view of ER membrane remodeling by the Sec61/TRAP translocon. Karki S, Javanainen M, Rehan S, Tranter D, Kellosalo J, Huiskonen JT, Happonen L, Paavilainen V. EMBO Rep. 2023 Dec 6;24(12):e57910. doi: 10.15252/embr.202357910. Epub 2023 Nov 20. PubMed 37983950.
Backbone
  Vector backbone: pCDNA3.1(+)
  Vector type: Mammalian Expression
Growth in bacteria
  Bacterial resistance: Ampicillin, 100 μg/mL
  Growth temperature: 37°C
  Growth strain: DH5alpha
  Copy number: High Copy
Gene/Insert
  Gene/Insert name: SSR1
  Species: H. sapiens (human)
  Mutation: R150A
  Entrez Gene: SSR1 (a.k.a. TRAPA)
  Tag / fusion protein: 3xFLAG-tag (C terminal on insert)
  Cloning method: Restriction Enzyme; 5′ cloning site EcoRI (unknown if destroyed); 3′ cloning site NotI (unknown if destroyed)
Terms and licenses: Academic/Nonprofit Terms; Industry Terms: Not Available to Industry
How to cite: TRAPa(R150A)-3xFLAG-pCDNA was a gift from Ville Paavilainen (Addgene plasmid # 201966 ; http://n2t.net/addgene:201966 ; RRID:Addgene_201966)
