[The description below was written by a language model from this plasmid's Addgene catalogue record and pLannotate feature annotations shown in this document.]
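Description:
TRAPa(R150A)-3xFLAG-pCDNA is a mammalian expression plasmid built on the pCDNA3.1(+) backbone that encodes a point mutant of human SSR1, the alpha subunit of the translocon-associated protein (TRAP) complex of the endoplasmic reticulum membrane. It is propagated in E. coli as a high-copy plasmid through a ColE1/pUC-type origin and selected with ampicillin via the β-lactamase gene. An f1 origin is also present. For selection in mammalian cells, the backbone carries a neomycin phosphotransferase cassette driven by the SV40 enhancer/early promoter and terminated by the SV40 polyadenylation signal, which normally allows G418 selection of stable transfectants. The short annotated fragments (ble, lacI, HIV-1 LTR, bom) appear to be backbone remnants or similarity hits rather than functional elements.

The SSR1 coding sequence was inserted between the EcoRI and NotI sites and lies downstream of the human cytomegalovirus immediate-early enhancer and promoter, with the bovine growth hormone polyadenylation signal providing 3′ end processing. A T7 promoter sits between the CMV promoter and the insert, which can serve for in vitro transcription or as a sequencing primer site. The insert carries the R150A substitution and a C-terminal 3xFLAG tag for immunodetection or affinity capture. The tag is listed in the catalogue entry but was not separately annotated in the feature table, where only the SSR1 reading frame is called. The stated purpose is mammalian expression of mutated TRAP alpha, and the associated work concerns ER membrane remodelling by the Sec61/TRAP translocon. The record does not state what effect the R150A mutation has.
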