Features (pLannotate 1.2.2; 20 found; start..end, strand, type, name):
    244..348     -  promoter       AmpR promoter: bla
    407..459     -  misc_feature   bom (fragment): basis of mobility region from pBR322
    614..993     +  enhancer       CMV enhancer: human cytomegalovirus immediate early enhancer
    994..1197    +  promoter       CMV promoter: human cytomegalovirus (CMV) immediate early promoter
   1193..1226    +  LTR            5' LTR (truncated) (fragment): truncated 5' long terminal repeat (LTR) from HIV-1
   1242..1260    +  promoter       T7 promoter: promoter for bacteriophage T7 RNA polymerase
   1343..2200    +  CDS            SSR1: SSRA_HUMAN - Also known as TRAPA. Experimental evidence at protein level: Swiss-Prot protein existence level 1. TRAP proteins are part of a complex whose function is to bind calcium to the ER membrane and thereby regulate the retention of ER resident proteins. May be involved in the recycling of the translocation apparatus after completion of the translocation process or may function as a membrane-bound chaperone facilitating folding of translocated proteins. From Homo sapiens (Human).
   2320..2544    +  polyA_signal   bGH poly(A) signal: bovine growth hormone polyadenylation signal
   2548..2569    +  promoter       SV40 promoter (fragment): SV40 enhancer and early promoter
   2590..3018    +  rep_origin     f1 ori (sequence partly withheld): f1 bacteriophage origin of replication; arrow indicates direction of (+) strand synthesis
   3032..3361    +  promoter       SV40 promoter: SV40 enhancer and early promoter
   3428..4219    +  CDS            neo: KKA2_KLEPN - Also known as kan, nptII. Experimental evidence at protein level: Swiss-Prot protein existence level 1. Resistance to kanamycin, neomycin, paromomycin, ribostamycin, butirosin and gentamicin B. From Klebsiella pneumoniae.
   4243..4401    +  CDS            ble (fragment): BLE_KLEPN - Experimental evidence at protein level: Swiss-Prot protein existence level 1. Binding protein with a strong affinity to the bleomycin family of antibiotics. Binds to CL990; an antimitotic-antibiotic compound. From Klebsiella pneumoniae.
   4396..4517    +  polyA_signal   SV40 poly(A) signal: SV40 polyadenylation signal
   4590..4606    -  protein_bind   lac operator: The lac repressor binds to the lac operator to inhibit transcription in E. coli. This inhibition can be relieved by adding lactose or isopropyl-β-D-thiogalactopyranoside (IPTG). lac repressor encoded by lacI
   4614..4644    -  promoter       lac promoter: promoter for the E. coli lac operon
   4659..4680    -  protein_bind   CAP binding site: CAP binding activates transcription in the presence of cAMP. E. coli catabolite activator protein
   4693..4785    -  CDS            lacI (fragment): lac repressor; lacI; The lac repressor binds to the lac operator to inhibit transcription in E. coli. This inhibition can be relieved by adding lactose or isopropyl-β-D-thiogalactopyranoside (IPTG).
   4968..5556    -  rep_origin     ori: high-copy-number ColE1/pMB1/pBR322/pUC origin of replication
   5727..243     -  CDS            AmpR (across the origin): β-lactamase; bla; confers resistance to ampicillin, carbenicillin, and related antibiotics
>Addgene plasmid #201966 | TRAPa(R150A)-3xFLAG-pCDNA | addgene full sequence | sequence record 396912 | Addgene NGS Result
ACGGGATAATACCGCGCCACATAGCAGAACTTTAAAAGTGCTCATCATTGGAAAACGTTCTTCGGGGCGA
AAACTCTCAAGGATCTTACCGCTGTTGAGATCCAGTTCGATGTAACCCACTCGTGCACCCAACTGATCTT
CAGCATCTTTTACTTTCACCAGCGTTTCTGGGTGAGCAAAAACAGGAAGGCAAAATGCCGCAAAAAAGGG
AATAAGGGCGACACGGAAATGTTGAATACTCATACTCTTCCTTTTTCAATATTATTGAAGCATTTATCAG
GGTTATTGTCTCATGAGCGGATACATATTTGAATGTATTTAGAAAAATAAACAAATAGGGGTTCCGCGCA
CATTTCCCCGAAAAGTGCCACCTGACGTCGACGGATCGGGAGATCTCCCGATCCCCTATGGTGCACTCTC
AGTACAATCTGCTCTGATGCCGCATAGTTAAGCCAGTATCTGCTCCCTGCTTGTGTGTTGGAGGTCGCTG
AGTAGTGCGCGAGCAAAATTTAAGCTACAACAAGGCAAGGCTTGACCGACAATTGCATGAAGAATCTGCT
TAGGGTTAGGCGTTTTGCGCTGCTTCGCGATGTACGGGCCAGATATACGCGTTGACATTGATTATTGACT
AGTTATTAATAGTAATCAATTACGGGGTCATTAGTTCATAGCCCATATATGGAGTTCCGCGTTACATAAC
TTACGGTAAATGGCCCGCCTGGCTGACCGCCCAACGACCCCCGCCCATTGACGTCAATAATGACGTATGT
TCCCATAGTAACGCCAATAGGGACTTTCCATTGACGTCAATGGGTGGAGTATTTACGGTAAACTGCCCAC
TTGGCAGTACATCAAGTGTATCATATGCCAAGTACGCCCCCTATTGACGTCAATGACGGTAAATGGCCCG
CCTGGCATTATGCCCAGTACATGACCTTATGGGACTTTCCTACTTGGCAGTACATCTACGTATTAGTCAT
CGCTATTACCATGGTGATGCGGTTTTGGCAGTACATCAATGGGCGTGGATAGCGGTTTGACTCACGGGGA
TTTCCAAGTCTCCACCCCATTGACGTCAATGGGAGTTTGTTTTGGCACCAAAATCAACGGGACTTTCCAA
AATGTCGTAACAACTCCGCCCCATTGACGCAAATGGGCGGTAGGCGTGTACGGTGGGAGGTCTATATAAG
CAGAGCTCTCTGGCTAACTAGAGAACCCACTGCTTACTGGCTTATCGAAATTAATACGACTCACTATAGG
GAGACCCAAGCTGGCTAGCGTTTAAACTTAAGCTTGGTACCGAGCTCGGATCCACTAGTCCAGTGTGGTG
GAATTCGCCACCATGAGACTCCTCCCCCGCTTGCTGCTGCTTCTCTTACTCGTGTTCCCTGCCACTGTCT
TGTTCCGAGGCGGCCCCAGAGGCTTGTTAGCAGTGGCACAAGATCTTACAGAGGATGAAGAAACAGTAGA
AGATTCCATAATTGAGGATGAAGATGATGAAGCCGAGGTAGAAGAAGATGAACCCACAGATTTGGTAGAA
GATAAAGAGGAAGAAGATGTGTCTGGTGAACCTGAAGCTTCACCGAGTGCAGATACAACTATACTGTTTG
TAAAAGGAGAAGATTTTCCAGCAAATAACATTGTGAAGTTCCTGGTAGGCTTTACCAACAAGGGTACAGA
AGATTTTATTGTTGAATCCTTAGATGCCTCATTCCGTTATCCTCAGGACTACCAGTTTTATATCCAGAAT
TTCACAGCTCTTCCTCTGAACACTGTAGTGCCACCCCAGGCACAGGCAACTTTTGAGTACTCTTTCATTC
CTGCAGAGCCCATGGGCGGACGACCATTTGGTTTGGTCATCAATCTGAACTACAAAGATTTGAACGGCAA
TGTATTCCAAGATGCAGTCTTCAATCAAACAGTTACAGTTATTGAAAGAGAGGATGGGTTAGATGGAGAA
ACAATCTTTATGTATATGTTCCTTGCTGGTCTTGGGCTTCTGGTTATTGTTGGCCTTCATCAACTCCTAG
AATCTAGAAAGCGTAAGAGACCCATACAGAAAGTAGAAATGGGTACATCAAGTCAGAATGATGTTGACAT
GAGTTGGATTCCTCAGGAAACATTGAATCAAATCAATAAAGCTTCACCAAGAAGGTTGCCCAGGAAACGG
GCACAGAAGAGATCAGTGGGATCTGATGAGGACTATAAAGATCATGACGGTGATTACAAGGATCACGATA
TCGACTATAAAGATGACGACGACAAGTAGGCGGCCGCTCGAGTCTAGAGGGCCCGTTTAAACCCGCTGAT
CAGCCTCGACTGTGCCTTCTAGTTGCCAGCCATCTGTTGTTTGCCCCTCCCCCGTGCCTTCCTTGACCCT
GGAAGGTGCCACTCCCACTGTCCTTTCCTAATAAAATGAGGAAATTGCATCGCATTGTCTGAGTAGGTGT
CATTCTATTCTGGGGGGTGGGGTGGGGCAGGACAGCAAGGGGGAGGATTGGGAAGACAATAGCAGGCATG
CTGGGGATGCGGTGGGCTCTATGGCTTCTGAGGCGGAAAGAACCAGCTGGGGCTCTAGGGGGTATCCCC
[124 nt withheld, positions 2590-2713]
C
[91 nt withheld, positions 2715-2805]
A
[49 nt withheld, positions 2807-2855]
CCTTTGACGTTGGAGTCCACGTTCTTT
[37 nt withheld, positions 2883-2919]
ACCCTATCTCGGTCTATTCTTTTGATTTATAAGGGATTTTGCCGATTTCGGCCTATTGGTTAAAAAATGA
GCTGATTTAACAAAAATTTAACGCGAATTAATTCTGTGGAATGTGTGTCAGTTAGGGTGTGGAAAGTCCC
CAGGCTCCCCAGCAGGCAGAAGTATGCAAAGCATGCATCTCAATTAGTCAGCAACCAGGTGTGGAAAGTC
CCCAGGCTCCCCAGCAGGCAGAAGTATGCAAAGCATGCATCTCAATTAGTCAGCAACCATAGTCCCGCCC
CTAACTCCGCCCATCCCGCCCCTAACTCCGCCCAGTTCCGCCCATTCTCCGCCCCATGGCTGACTAATTT
TTTTTATTTATGCAGAGGCCGAGGCCGCCTCTGCCTCTGAGCTATTCCAGAAGTAGTGAGGAGGCTTTTT
TGGAGGCCTAGGCTTTTGCAAAAAGCTCCCGGGAGCTTATATATCCATTTTCGGATCTGATCAAGAGACA
GGATGAGGATCGTTTCGCATGATTGAACAAGATGGATTGCACGCAGGTTCTCCGGCCGCTTGGGTGGAGA
GGCTATTCGGCTATGACTGGGCACAACAGACAATCGGCTGCTCTGATGCCGCCGTGTTCCGGCTGTCAGC
GCAGGGGCGCCCGGTTCTTTTTGTCAAGACCGACCTGTCCGGTGCCCTGAATGAACTGCAGGACGAGGCA
GCGCGGCTATCGTGGCTGGCCACGACGGGCGTTCCTTGCGCAGCTGTGCTCGACGTTGTCACTGAAGCGG
GAAGGGACTGGCTGCTATTGGGCGAAGTGCCGGGGCAGGATCTCCTGTCATCTCACCTTGCTCCTGCCGA
GAAAGTATCCATCATGGCTGATGCAATGCGGCGGCTGCATACGCTTGATCCGGCTACCTGCCCATTCGAC
CACCAAGCGAAACATCGCATCGAGCGAGCACGTACTCGGATGGAAGCCGGTCTTGTCGATCAGGATGATC
TGGACGAAGAGCATCAGGGGCTCGCGCCAGCCGAACTGTTCGCCAGGCTCAAGGCGCGCATGCCCGACGG
CGAGGATCTCGTCGTGACCCATGGCGATGCCTGCTTGCCGAATATCATGGTGGAAAATGGCCGCTTTTCT
GGATTCATCGACTGTGGCCGGCTGGGTGTGGCGGACCGCTATCAGGACATAGCGTTGGCTACCCGTGATA
TTGCTGAAGAGCTTGGCGGCGAATGGGCTGACCGCTTCCTCGTGCTTTACGGTATCGCCGCTCCCGATTC
GCAGCGCATCGCCTTCTATCGCCTTCTTGACGAGTTCTTCTGAGCGGGACTCTGGGGTTCGAAATGACCG
ACCAAGCGACGCCCAACCTGCCATCACGAGATTTCGATTCCACCGCCGCCTTCTATGAAAGGTTGGGCTT
CGGAATCGTTTTCCGGGACGCCGGCTGGATGATCCTCCAGCGCGGGGATCTCATGCTGGAGTTCTTCGCC
CACCCCAACTTGTTTATTGCAGCTTATAATGGTTACAAATAAAGCAATAGCATCACAAATTTCACAAATA
AAGCATTTTTTTCACTGCATTCTAGTTGTGGTTTGTCCAAACTCATCAATGTATCTTATCATGTCTGTAT
ACCGTCGACCTCTAGCTAGAGCTTGGCGTAATCATGGTCATAGCTGTTTCCTGTGTGAAATTGTTATCCG
CTCACAATTCCACACAACATACGAGCCGGAAGCATAAAGTGTAAAGCCTGGGGTGCCTAATGAGTGAGCT
AACTCACATTAATTGCGTTGCGCTCACTGCCCGCTTTCCAGTCGGGAAACCTGTCGTGCCAGCTGCATTA
ATGAATCGGCCAACGCGCGGGGAGAGGCGGTTTGCGTATTGGGCGCTCTTCCGCTTCCTCGCTCACTGAC
TCGCTGCGCTCGGTCGTTCGGCTGCGGCGAGCGGTATCAGCTCACTCAAAGGCGGTAATACGGTTATCCA
CAGAATCAGGGGATAACGCAGGAAAGAACATGTGAGCAAAAGGCCAGCAAAAGGCCAGGAACCGTAAAAA
GGCCGCGTTGCTGGCGTTTTTCCATAGGCTCCGCCCCCCTGACGAGCATCACAAAAATCGACGCTCAAGT
CAGAGGTGGCGAAACCCGACAGGACTATAAAGATACCAGGCGTTTCCCCCTGGAAGCTCCCTCGTGCGCT
CTCCTGTTCCGACCCTGCCGCTTACCGGATACCTGTCCGCCTTTCTCCCTTCGGGAAGCGTGGCGCTTTC
TCATAGCTCACGCTGTAGGTATCTCAGTTCGGTGTAGGTCGTTCGCTCCAAGCTGGGCTGTGTGCACGAA
CCCCCCGTTCAGCCCGACCGCTGCGCCTTATCCGGTAACTATCGTCTTGAGTCCAACCCGGTAAGACACG
ACTTATCGCCACTGGCAGCAGCCACTGGTAACAGGATTAGCAGAGCGAGGTATGTAGGCGGTGCTACAGA
GTTCTTGAAGTGGTGGCCTAACTACGGCTACACTAGAAGAACAGTATTTGGTATCTGCGCTCTGCTGAAG
CCAGTTACCTTCGGAAAAAGAGTTGGTAGCTCTTGATCCGGCAAACAAACCACCGCTGGTAGCGGTGGTT
TTTTTGTTTGCAAGCAGCAGATTACGCGCAGAAAAAAAGGATCTCAAGAAGATCCTTTGATCTTTTCTAC
GGGGTCTGACGCTCAGTGGAACGAAAACTCACGTTAAGGGATTTTGGTCATGAGATTATCAAAAAGGATC
TTCACCTAGATCCTTTTAAATTAAAAATGAAGTTTTAAATCAATCTAAAGTATATATGAGTAAACTTGGT
CTGACAGTTACCAATGCTTAATCAGTGAGGCACCTATCTCAGCGATCTGTCTATTTCGTTCATCCATAGT
TGCCTGACTCCCCGTCGTGTAGATAACTACGATACGGGAGGGCTTACCATCTGGCCCCAGTGCTGCAATG
ATACCGCGAGACCCACGCTCACCGGCTCCAGATTTATCAGCAATAAACCAGCCAGCCGGAAGGGCCGAGC
GCAGAAGTGGTCCTGCAACTTTATCCGCCTCCATCCAGTCTATTAATTGTTGCCGGGAAGCTAGAGTAAG
TAGTTCGCCAGTTAATAGTTTGCGCAACGTTGTTGCCATTGCTACAGGCATCGTGGTGTCACGCTCGTCG
TTTGGTATGGCTTCATTCAGCTCCGGTTCCCAACGATCAAGGCGAGTTACATGATCCCCCATGTTGTGCA
AAAAAGCGGTTAGCTCCTTCGGTCCTCCGATCGTTGTCAGAAGTAAGTTGGCCGCAGTGTTATCACTCAT
GGTTATGGCAGCACTGCATAATTCTCTTACTGTCATGCCATCCGTAAGATGCTTTTCTGTGACTGGTGAG
TACTCAACCAAGTCATTCTGAGAATAGTGTATGCGGCGACCGAGTTGCTCTTGCCCGGCGTCAAT
